>Addgene plasmid #169068 | mScarlet-Rab7 | addgene full sequence | sequence record 338220 | Addgene NGS Result
CCCTGATTCTGTGGATAACCGTATTACCGCCATGCATTAGTTATTAATAGTAATCAATTACGGGGTCATT
AGTTCATAGCCCATATATGGAGTTCCGCGTTACATAACTTACGGTAAATGGCCCGCCTGGCTGACCGCCC
AACGACCCCCGCCCATTGACGTCAATAATGACGTATGTTCCCATAGTAACGCCAATAGGGACTTTCCATT
GACGTCAATGGGTGGAGTATTTACGGTAAACTGCCCACTTGGCAGTACATCAAGTGTATCATATGCCAAG
TACGCCCCCTATTGACGTCAATGACGGTAAATGGCCCGCCTGGCATTATGCCCAGTACATGACCTTATGG
GACTTTCCTACTTGGCAGTACATCTACGTATTAGTCATCGCTATTACCATGGTGATGCGGTTTTGGCAGT
ACATCAATGGGCGTGGATAGCGGTTTGACTCACGGGGATTTCCAAGTCTCCACCCCATTGACGTCAATGG
GAGTTTGTTTTGGCACCAAAATCAACGGGACTTTCCAAAATGTCGTAACAACTCCGCCCCATTGACGCAA
ATGGGCGGTAGGCGTGTACGGTGGGAGGTCTATATAAGCAGAGCTGGTTTAGTGAACCGTCAGATCCGCT
AGCGCTACCGGTCGCCACCATGGTGAGCAAGGGCGAGGCAGTGATCAAGGAGTTCATGCGGTTCAAGGTG
CACATGGAGGGCTCCATGAACGGCCACGAGTTCGAGATCGAGGGCGAGGGCGAGGGCCGCCCCTACGAGG
GCACCCAGACCGCCAAGCTGAAGGTGACCAAGGGTGGCCCCCTGCCCTTCTCCTGGGACATCCTGTCCCC
TCAGTTCATGTACGGCTCCAGGGCCTTCACCAAGCACCCCGCCGACATCCCCGACTACTATAAGCAGTCC
TTCCCCGAGGGCTTCAAGTGGGAGCGCGTGATGAACTTCGAGGACGGCGGCGCCGTGACCGTGACCCAGG
ACACCTCCCTGGAGGACGGCACCCTGATCTACAAGGTGAAGCTCCGCGGCACCAACTTCCCTCCTGACGG
CCCCGTAATGCAGAAGAAGACAATGGGCTGGGAAGCGTCCACCGAGCGGTTGTACCCCGAGGACGGCGTG
CTGAAGGGCGACATTAAGATGGCCCTGCGCCTGAAGGACGGCGGCCGCTACCTGGCGGACTTCAAGACCA
CCTACAAGGCCAAGAAGCCCGTGCAGATGCCCGGCGCCTACAACGTCGACCGCAAGTTGGACATCACCTC
CCACAACGAGGACTACACCGTGGTGGAACAGTACGAACGCTCCGAGGGCCGCCACTCCACCGGCGGCATG
GACGAGCTGTACAAGTCCGGACTCAGATCTCGAGCTATGACCTCTAGGAAGAAAGTGTTGCTGAAGGTTA
TCATCCTGGGAGATTCTGGAGTCGGGAAGACATCACTCATGAACCAGTATGTGAATAAGAAATTCAGCAA
TCAGTACAAAGCCACAATAGGAGCTGACTTTCTGACCAAGGAGGTGATGGTGGATGACAGGCTAGTCACA
ATGCAGATATGGGACACAGCAGGACAGGAACGGTTCCAGTCTCTCGGTGTGGCCTTCTACAGAGGTGCAG
ACTGCTGCGTTCTGGTATTTGATGTGACTGCCCCCAACACATTCAAAACCCTAGATAGCTGGAGAGATGA
GTTTCTCATCCAGGCCAGTCCCCGAGATCCTGAAAACTTCCCATTTGTTGTGTTGGGAAACAAGATTGAC
CTCGAAAACAGACAAGTGGCCACAAAGCGGGCACAGGCCTGGTGCTACAGCAAAAACAACATTCCCTACT
TTGAGACCAGTGCCAAGGAGGCCATCAACGTGGAGCAGGCGTTCCAGACGATTGCACGGAATGCACTTAA
GCAGGAAACGGAGGTGGAGCTGTACAACGAATTTCCTGAACCTATCAAACTGGACAAGAATGACCGGGCC
AAGGCCTCGGCAGAAAGCTGCAGTTGCTGAAAGCTTCGAATTCTGCAGTCGACGGTACCGCGGGCCCGGG
ATCCACCGGATCTAGATAACTGATCATAATCAGCCATACCACATTTGTAGAGGTTTTACTTGCTTTAAAA
AACCTCCCACACCTCCCCCTGAACCTGAAACATAAAATGAATGCAATTGTTGTTGTTAACTTGTTTATTG
CAGCTTATAATGGTTACAAATAAAGCAATAGCATCACAAATTTCACAAATAAAGCATTTTTTTCACTGCA
TTCTAGTTGTGGTTTGTCCAAACTCATCAATGTATCTTAAGGCGTAAATTGTAAGCGTTAATATTTTGTT
AAAATTCGCGTTAAATTTTTGTTAAATCAGCTCATTTTTTAACCAATAGGCCGAAATCGGCAAAATCCCT
TATAAATCAAAAGAATAGACCGAGATAGGGT
[37 nt withheld, positions 2412-2448]
AAAGAACGTGGACTCCAACGTCAAAGG
[49 nt withheld, positions 2476-2524]
T
[91 nt withheld, positions 2526-2616]
G
[124 nt withheld, positions 2618-2741]
CAGGTGGCACTTTTCGGGGAAATGTGCGCGGAACCCCTATTTGTTTATTTTTCTAAATACATTCAAATAT
GTATCCGCTCATGAGACAATAACCCTGATAAATGCTTCAATAATATTGAAAAAGGAAGAGTCCTGAGGCG
GAAAGAACCAGCTGTGGAATGTGTGTCAGTTAGGGTGTGGAAAGTCCCCAGGCTCCCCAGCAGGCAGAAG
TATGCAAAGCATGCATCTCAATTAGTCAGCAACCAGGTGTGGAAAGTCCCCAGGCTCCCCAGCAGGCAGA
AGTATGCAAAGCATGCATCTCAATTAGTCAGCAACCATAGTCCCGCCCCTAACTCCGCCCATCCCGCCCC
TAACTCCGCCCAGTTCCGCCCATTCTCCGCCCCATGGCTGACTAATTTTTTTTATTTATGCAGAGGCCGA
GGCCGCCTCGGCCTCTGAGCTATTCCAGAAGTAGTGAGGAGGCTTTTTTGGAGGCCTAGGCTTTTGCAAA
GATCGATCAAGAGACAGGATGAGGATCGTTTCGCATGATTGAACAAGATGGATTGCACGCAGGTTCTCCG
GCCGCTTGGGTGGAGAGGCTATTCGGCTATGACTGGGCACAACAGACAATCGGCTGCTCTGATGCCGCCG
TGTTCCGGCTGTCAGCGCAGGGGCGCCCGGTTCTTTTTGTCAAGACCGACCTGTCCGGTGCCCTGAATGA
ACTGCAAGACGAGGCAGCGCGGCTATCGTGGCTGGCCACGACGGGCGTTCCTTGCGCAGCTGTGCTCGAC
GTTGTCACTGAAGCGGGAAGGGACTGGCTGCTATTGGGCGAAGTGCCGGGGCAGGATCTCCTGTCATCTC
ACCTTGCTCCTGCCGAGAAAGTATCCATCATGGCTGATGCAATGCGGCGGCTGCATACGCTTGATCCGGC
TACCTGCCCATTCGACCACCAAGCGAAACATCGCATCGAGCGAGCACGTACTCGGATGGAAGCCGGTCTT
GTCGATCAGGATGATCTGGACGAAGAGCATCAGGGGCTCGCGCCAGCCGAACTGTTCGCCAGGCTCAAGG
CGAGCATGCCCGACGGCGAGGATCTCGTCGTGACCCATGGCGATGCCTGCTTGCCGAATATCATGGTGGA
AAATGGCCGCTTTTCTGGATTCATCGACTGTGGCCGGCTGGGTGTGGCGGACCGCTATCAGGACATAGCG
TTGGCTACCCGTGATATTGCTGAAGAGCTTGGCGGCGAATGGGCTGACCGCTTCCTCGTGCTTTACGGTA
TCGCCGCTCCCGATTCGCAGCGCATCGCCTTCTATCGCCTTCTTGACGAGTTCTTCTGAGCGGGACTCTG
GGGTTCGAAATGACCGACCAAGCGACGCCCAACCTGCCATCACGAGATTTCGATTCCACCGCCGCCTTCT
ATGAAAGGTTGGGCTTCGGAATCGTTTTCCGGGACGCCGGCTGGATGATCCTCCAGCGCGGGGATCTCAT
GCTGGAGTTCTTCGCCCACCCTAGGGGGAGGCTAACTGAAACACGGAAGGAGACAATACCGGAAGGAACC
CGCGCTATGACGGCAATAAAAAGACAGAATAAAACGCACGGTGTTGGGTCGTTTGTTCATAAACGCGGGG
TTCGGTCCCAGGGCTGGCACTCTGTCGATACCCCACCGAGACCCCATTGGGGCCAATACGCCCGCGTTTC
TTCCTTTTCCCCACCCCACCCCCCAAGTTCGGGTGAAGGCCCAGGGCTCGCAGCCAACGTCGGGGCGGCA
GGCCCTGCCATAGCCTCAGGTTACTCATATATACTTTAGATTGATTTAAAACTTCATTTTTAATTTAAAA
GGATCTAGGTGAAGATCCTTTTTGATAATCTCATGACCAAAATCCCTTAACGTGAGTTTTCGTTCCACTG
AGCGTCAGACCCCGTAGAAAAGATCAAAGGATCTTCTTGAGATCCTTTTTTTCTGCGCGTAATCTGCTGC
TTGCAAACAAAAAAACCACCGCTACCAGCGGTGGTTTGTTTGCCGGATCAAGAGCTACCAACTCTTTTTC
CGAAGGTAACTGGCTTCAGCAGAGCGCAGATACCAAATACTGTTCTTCTAGTGTAGCCGTAGTTAGGCCA
CCACTTCAAGAACTCTGTAGCACCGCCTACATACCTCGCTCTGCTAATCCTGTTACCAGTGGCTGCTGCC
AGTGGCGATAAGTCGTGTCTTACCGGGTTGGACTCAAGACGATAGTTACCGGATAAGGCGCAGCGGTCGG
GCTGAACGGGGGGTTCGTGCACACAGCCCAGCTTGGAGCGAACGACCTACACCGAACTGAGATACCTACA
GCGTGAGCTATGAGAAAGCGCCACGCTTCCCGAAGGGAGAAAGGCGGACAGGTATCCGGTAAGCGGCAGG
GTCGGAACAGGAGAGCGCACGAGGGAGCTTCCAGGGGGAAACGCCTGGTATCTTTATAGTCCTGTCGGGT
TTCGCCACCTCTGACTTGAGCGTCGATTTTTGTGATGCTCGTCAGGGGGGCGGAGCCTATGGAAAAACGC
CAGCAACGCGGCCTTTTTACGGTTCCTGGCCTTTTGCTGGCCTTTTGCTCACATGTTCTTTCCTGCGTTA
TC
Features (pLannotate 1.2.2; 17 found; start..end, strand, type, name):
      1..30      +  rep_origin     RSF ori (fragment): Plasmids containing the RSF 1030 origin of replication can be propagated in E. coli cells that contain additional plasmids with compatible origins.
     98..401     +  enhancer       CMV enhancer: human cytomegalovirus immediate early enhancer
    402..605     +  promoter       CMV promoter: human cytomegalovirus (CMV) immediate early promoter
    650..1345    +  CDS            mScarlet: mScarlet is a basic (constitutively fluorescent) red fluorescent protein published in 2016, derived from synthetic construct. It has moderate acid sensitivity.
   1346..1366    +  misc_feature   MCS (fragment): multiple cloning site
   1367..1987    +  CDS            RAB7A: RAB7A_HUMAN - Also known as RAB7. Experimental evidence at protein level: Swiss-Prot protein existence level 1. Small GTPase which cycles between active GTP-bound and inactive GDP-bound states. In its active state, binds to a variety of effector proteins playing a key role in the regulation of endo- lysosomal trafficking. Governs early-to-late endosomal maturation, microtubule minus-end as well as plus-end directed endosomal migration and positioning, and endosome-lysosome transport through different protein-protein interaction cascades. Plays a central role, not only in endosomal traffic, but
   1991..2034    +  misc_feature   MCS (fragment): multiple cloning site
   2051..2135    +  CDS            large T antigen (fragment): large T antigen from SV40 (simian virus 40)
   2158..2279    +  polyA_signal   SV40 poly(A) signal: SV40 polyadenylation signal
   2313..2741    -  rep_origin     f1 ori (sequence partly withheld): f1 bacteriophage origin of replication; arrow indicates direction of (+) strand synthesis
   2768..2872    +  promoter       AmpR promoter: bla
   2874..3231    +  promoter       SV40 promoter: SV40 enhancer and early promoter
   3266..4060    +  CDS            NeoR/KanR: aminoglycoside phosphotransferase from Tn5; aph(3')-II (or nptII); confers resistance to neomycin, kanamycin, and G418 (Geneticin®)
   4081..4233    +  CDS            ble (fragment): BLE_KLEPN - Experimental evidence at protein level: Swiss-Prot protein existence level 1. Binding protein with a strong affinity to the bleomycin family of antibiotics. Binds to CL990; an antimitotic-antibiotic compound. From Klebsiella pneumoniae.
   4292..4339    +  polyA_signal   HSV TK poly(A) signal: herpes simplex virus thymidine kinase polyadenylation signal (Cole and Stacy, 1985)
   4430..4446    -  polyA_signal   bGH poly(A) signal (fragment): bovine growth hormone polyadenylation signal
   4668..5256    +  rep_origin     ori: high-copy-number ColE1/pMB1/pBR322/pUC origin of replication
