[The description below was written by a language model from this plasmid's Addgene catalogue record and pLannotate feature annotations shown in this document.]
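Description:
mScarlet-Rab7 is a mammalian expression plasmid built on the mScarlet-C1 backbone, a C1-type fluorescent-protein fusion vector, and it expresses human Rab7a (RAB7A) tagged at its N terminus with the red fluorescent protein mScarlet. The Rab7a coding sequence (about 620 bp) was inserted between the XhoI and HindIII sites of the multiple cloning site, placing it in frame downstream of mScarlet and separated from it by a short linker derived from the cloning site. Transcription of the fusion is driven by the human cytomegalovirus immediate-early enhancer and promoter and terminated by an SV40 polyadenylation signal.

The plasmid is propagated in E. coli at high copy from a ColE1/pUC-type origin, and it also carries an f1 phage origin. A single NeoR/KanR (Tn5 aminoglycoside phosphotransferase) gene serves for selection in both hosts. A bacterial bla-type promoter gives kanamycin resistance in E. coli, and the adjacent SV40 enhancer/early promoter, with an HSV TK polyadenylation signal, gives G418 resistance in mammalian cells. Several short annotated fragments (RSF ori, large T antigen, ble, bGH poly(A)) appear to be partial matches to backbone sequence rather than functional elements.

Rab7a is a small GTPase that regulates early-to-late endosome maturation, endosome positioning and endosome-lysosome transport, so the red fusion is suited to use as a live-cell marker of late endosomes and lysosomes. This fits the associated work on endosome maturation at ER membrane contact sites. The catalogue lists a total size of 8,907 bp, but the sequenced record is 5,333 nt, which agrees with the stated backbone plus insert sizes. The larger catalogue figure therefore appears to be an error.
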