Addgene plasmid #169068: mScarlet-Rab7
Purpose: Express human Rab7a in mammalian cells
Depositing lab: Gia Voeltz. Publication: Reticulon-3 Promotes Endosome Maturation at ER Membrane Contact Sites. Wu H, Voeltz GK. Dev Cell. 2021 Jan 11;56(1):52-66.e7. doi: 10.1016/j.devcel.2020.12.014. PubMed 33434526.
Backbone
  Vector backbone: mScarlet-C1
  Backbone size w/o insert (bp): 4710
  Total vector size (bp): 8907
  Vector type: Mammalian Expression
  Selectable markers: Neomycin (select with G418)
Growth in bacteria
  Bacterial resistance: Kanamycin, 50 μg/mL
  Growth temperature: 37°C
  Growth strain: DH5alpha
  Copy number: High Copy
Gene/Insert
  Gene/Insert name: Rab7a
  Species: H. sapiens (human)
  Insert size (bp): 624
  Entrez Gene: RAB7A (a.k.a. CMT2B, PRO2706, RAB7)
  Promoter: CMV
  Tag / fusion protein: mScarlet (N terminal on backbone)
  Cloning method: Restriction Enzyme; 5′ cloning site XhoI (not destroyed); 3′ cloning site HindIII (not destroyed)
  Sequencing primers: 5′ CGCAAATGGGCGGTAGGCGTG; 3′ CAAATGTGGTATGGCTGATT
Terms and licenses: Academic/Nonprofit Terms; Industry Terms: Not Available to Industry
How to cite: mScarlet-Rab7 was a gift from Gia Voeltz (Addgene plasmid # 169068 ; http://n2t.net/addgene:169068 ; RRID:Addgene_169068)
